Addgene plasmid #48305: Gal1/10 His6-MBP TEV Ura S. cerevisiae expression vector (12URA-C)
Purpose: (Empty Backbone)
Depositing lab: Scott Gradia. Depositing organization: University of California, Berkeley.
Backbone
  Vector backbone: pRS426
  Backbone size (bp): 10092
  Vector type: NA
  Tag / fusion protein: His6 (N terminal on backbone); MBP (N terminal on backbone)
Growth in bacteria
  Bacterial resistance: Ampicillin, 100 μg/mL
  Growth temperature: 37°C
  Growth strain: XL1 Blue
  Copy number: High Copy
Gene/Insert
  Gene/Insert name: None
Terms and licenses: Academic/Nonprofit Terms; Industry Terms: Not Available to Industry
Depositor comments: Note: The full plasmid sequence displayed here is theoretical and may not be entirely accurate. Addgene's quality control sequencing has identified some discrepancies with the sequence, but they do not impact the plasmid's function. This plasmid is a LIC-adapted S. cerevisiae vector. It uses the same PCR primer tags as with most of our other vectors, so one PCR product can be inserted into many different vectors at once. This vector has a TEV cleavable His6-MBP tag on the N-terminus and can complement Ura auxotrophy. Add the following tags to your PCR primers: LicV1 Forward Tag TACTTCCAATCCAATGCA(ATG) LicV1 Reverse Tag TTATCCACTTCCAATGTTATTA Linearize this plasmid with SspI and gel purify the product, then T4-treat with dGTP. For the PCR product, T4-treat with dCTP. Series 12 vectors are galactose inducible (using the Gal 1/10 promoter). The plasmids are cloned and propagated in E. coli. Plasmids are available to complement the Ade, Trp, or Ura auxotrophies. The Ade, Trp, and Ura plasmids can co-exist in the same yeast cell with no compatibility issues. We have successfully expressed 3 proteins from these 3 plasmids in the same strain (BCY123: Ade-, Trp-, Ura-). For more information, please see our website: http://qb3.berkeley.edu/qb3/macrolab/
How to cite: Gal1/10 His6-MBP TEV Ura S. cerevisiae expression vector (12URA-C) was a gift from Scott Gradia (Addgene plasmid # 48305 ; http://n2t.net/addgene:48305 ; RRID:Addgene_48305)
