[The description below was written by a language model from this plasmid's Addgene catalogue record and pLannotate feature annotations shown in this document.]
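Description:
Gal1/10 His6-MBP TEV Ura (12URA-C) is an empty E. coli–S. cerevisiae shuttle vector for galactose-inducible expression of N-terminally tagged proteins in budding yeast. The catalogue lists pRS426 as the backbone and a size of about 10.1 kb. The annotated sequence also contains pBR322-type elements (bom, rop and two tetracycline-resistance gene fragments), so the backbone appears more composite than that name implies. The depositor notes that the displayed full sequence is theoretical and that quality-control sequencing found discrepancies that do not affect function. In bacteria the plasmid replicates from a ColE1/pMB1-type origin and is selected with ampicillin through the bla gene. It is recorded as high copy, despite the annotated rop. In yeast it is maintained episomally by the 2μ origin, next to a fragment of the 2μ RAF1 gene. Selection there relies on URA3 under its own promoter, which complements uracil auxotrophy and can be counterselected with 5-FOA.

The expression cassette is driven by the divergent, Gal4-regulated GAL1,10 promoter. Downstream lie a 6xHis tag, a signal-sequence-free (cytosolic) maltose-binding protein and a TEV protease recognition site. An inserted open reading frame is therefore produced as a His6-MBP fusion suited to affinity purification, and the tag can then be cleaved off. No insert is present, and no terminator is annotated in the feature table. Genes are added by ligation-independent cloning at a site opened by SspI digestion, using the same PCR primer tags as the depositor's other vectors, so one amplicon can go into many of them. Sister series 12 plasmids complement Ade and Trp auxotrophies. According to the depositor, the three can coexist in one yeast cell, and three proteins have been co-expressed this way in a single triple-auxotrophic strain.
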