Features (pLannotate 1.2.2; 18 found; start..end, strand, type, name):
    790..894     +  promoter       AmpR promoter: bla
    895..1755    +  CDS            AmpR: β-lactamase; bla; confers resistance to ampicillin, carbenicillin, and related antibiotics
   1926..2514    +  rep_origin     ori: high-copy-number ColE1/pMB1/pBR322/pUC origin of replication
   2700..2840    -  misc_feature   bom: basis of mobility region from pBR322
   2942..3133    -  CDS            rop: Rop protein, which maintains plasmids at low copy number; rop
   3137..3532    +  CDS            YPB1_ECOLX: Protein predicted: Swiss-Prot protein existence level 4. From Escherichia coli.
   3774..4399    -  CDS            TcR (fragment): tetracycline efflux protein; tet; confers resistance to tetracycline
   4381..4509    -  CDS            UGE2 (fragment): UGE2_ARATH - Experimental evidence at protein level: Swiss-Prot protein existence level 1. Catalyzes the interconversion between UDP-glucose and UDP- galactose. Cooperates with UGE3 in pollen development and with UGE4 in cell wall carbohydrate biosynthesis and growth. From Arabidopsis thaliana (Mouse-ear cress).
   4551..5215    +  promoter       GAL1,10 promoter: GAL1 and GAL10 genes of S. cerevisiae; divergent inducible promoter, regulated by Gal4
   5249..5266    +  CDS            6xHis: 6xHis affinity tag
   5276..6376    +  CDS            MBP: maltose binding protein from E. coli; malE (mutated); This version of the gene does not encode a signal sequence, so MBP will remain in the cytosol.
   6431..6447    +  CDS            TEV site (fragment): tobacco etch virus (TEV) protease recognition and cleavage site
   6834..6998    +  CDS            TCB2 (fragment): TCB2_YEAST - Experimental evidence at protein level: Swiss-Prot protein existence level 1. May play a role in membrane trafficking. From Saccharomyces cerevisiae (strain ATCC 204508 / S288c) (Baker's yeast).
   6993..7285    -  CDS            TcR (fragment): tetracycline efflux protein; tet; confers resistance to tetracycline
   7480..8283    -  CDS            URA3: orotidine-5'-phosphate decarboxylase, required for uracil biosynthesis; S. cerevisiae URA3; yeast auxotrophic marker, counterselectable with 5-fluoroorotic acid (5-FOA)
   8284..8499    -  promoter       URA3 promoter: S. cerevisiae URA3
   8500..8937    +  CDS            RAF1 (fragment): RAF_YEAST - Experimental evidence at transcript level: Swiss-Prot protein existence level 2. Antagonizes transcriptional repression of recombinase FLP by REP1-REP2. May play a role in plasmid partitioning. From Saccharomyces cerevisiae (strain ATCC 204508 / S288c) (Baker's yeast).
   9091..346     -  rep_origin     2μ ori (across the origin): yeast 2μ plasmid origin of replication
>Addgene plasmid #48305 | Gal1/10 His6-MBP TEV Ura S. cerevisiae expression vector (12URA-C) | depositor full sequence | sequence record 73689 | Gal1/10 His6-MBP TEV Ura S. cerevisiae expression vector (12URA-C) sequence 10087 bps
GGAATAGGAACTTCAAAGCGTTTCCGAAAACGAGCGCTTCCGAAAATGCAACGCGAGCTGCGCACATACA
GCTCACTGTTCACGTCGCACCTATATCTGCGTGTTGCCTGTATATATATATACATGAGAAGAACGGCATA
GTGCGTGTTTATGCTTAAATGCGTACTTATATGCGTCTATTTATGTAGGATGAAAGGTAGTCTAGTACCT
CCTGTGATATTATCCCATTCCATGCGGGGTATCGTATGCTTCCTTCAGCACTACCCTTTAGCTGTTCTAT
ATGCTGCCACTCCTCAATTGGATTAGTCTCATCCTTCAATGCTATCATTTCCTTTGATATTGGATCATAT
GCATAGTACCGAGAAACTAGTGCGAAGTAGTGATCAGGTATTGCTGTTATCTGATGAGTATACGTTGTCC
TGGCCACGGCAGAAGCACGCTTATCGCTCCAATTTCCCACAACATTAGTCAACTCCGTTAGGCCCTTCAT
TGAAAGAAATGAGGTCATCAAATGTCTTCCAATGTGAGATTTTGGGCCATTTTTTATAGCAAAGATTGAA
TAAGGCGCATTTTTCTTCAAAGCTTTATTGTACGATCTGACTAAGTTATCTTTTAATAATTGGTATTCCT
GTTTATTGCTTGAAGAATTGCCGGTCCTATTTACTCGTTTTAGGACTGGTTCAGAATTCTTGAAGACGAA
AGGGCCTCGTGATACGCCTATTTTTATAGGTTAATGTCATGATAATAATGGTTTCTTAGACGTCAGGTGG
CACTTTTCGGGGAAATGTGCGCGGAACCCCTATTTGTTTATTTTTCTAAATACATTCAAATATGTATCCG
CTCATGAGACAATAACCCTGATAAATGCTTCAATAATAATGAAAAAGGAAGAGTATGAGTATTCAACATT
TCCGTGTCGCCCTTATTCCCTTTTTTGCGGCATTTTGCCTTCCTGTTTTTGCTCACCCAGAAACGCTGGT
GAAAGTAAAAGATGCTGAAGATCAGTTGGGTGCACGAGTGGGTTACATCGAACTGGATCTCAACAGCGGT
AAGATCCTTGAGAGTTTTCGCCCCGAAGAACGTTTTCCAATGATGAGCACTTTTAAAGTTCTGCTATGTG
GCGCGGTATTATCCCGTGTTGACGCCGGGCAAGAGCAACTCGGTCGCCGCATACACTATTCTCAGAATGA
CTTGGTTGAGTACTCACCAGTCACAGAAAAGCATCTTACGGATGGCATGACAGTAAGAGAATTATGCAGT
GCTGCCATAACCATGAGTGATAACACTGCGGCCAACTTACTTCTGACAACGATCGGAGGACCGAAGGAGC
TAACCGCTTTTTTGCACAACATGGGGGATCATGTAACTCGCCTTGATCGTTGGGAACCGGAGCTGAATGA
AGCCATACCAAACGACGAGCGTGACACCACGATGCCTGCAGCAATGGCAACAACGTTGCGCAAACTATTA
ACTGGCGAACTACTTACTCTAGCTTCCCGGCAACAATTAATAGACTGGATGGAGGCGGATAAAGTTGCAG
GACCACTTCTGCGCTCGGCCCTTCCGGCTGGCTGGTTTATTGCTGATAAATCTGGAGCCGGTGAGCGTGG
GTCTCGCGGTATCATTGCAGCACTGGGGCCAGATGGTAAGCCCTCCCGTATCGTAGTTATCTACACGACG
GGGAGTCAGGCAACTATGGATGAACGAAATAGACAGATCGCTGAGATAGGTGCCTCACTGATTAAGCATT
GGTAACTGTCAGACCAAGTTTACTCATATATACTTTAGATTGATTTAAAACTTCATTTTTAATTTAAAAG
GATCTAGGTGAAGATCCTTTTTGATAATCTCATGACCAAAATCCCTTAACGTGAGTTTTCGTTCCACTGA
GCGTCAGACCCCGTAGAAAAGATCAAAGGATCTTCTTGAGATCCTTTTTTTCTGCGCGTAATCTGCTGCT
TGCAAACAAAAAAACCACCGCTACCAGCGGTGGTTTGTTTGCCGGATCAAGAGCTACCAACTCTTTTTCC
GAAGGTAACTGGCTTCAGCAGAGCGCAGATACCAAATACTGTCCTTCTAGTGTAGCCGTAGTTAGGCCAC
CACTTCAAGAACTCTGTAGCACCGCCTACATACCTCGCTCTGCTAATCCTGTTACCAGTGGCTGCTGCCA
GTGGCGATAAGTCGTGTCTTACCGGGTTGGACTCAAGACGATAGTTACCGGATAAGGCGCAGCGGTCGGG
CTGAACGGGGGGTTCGTGCACACAGCCCAGCTTGGAGCGAACGACCTACACCGAACTGAGATACCTACAG
CGTGAGCTATGAGAAAGCGCCACGCTTCCCGAAGGGAGAAAGGCGGACAGGTATCCGGTAAGCGGCAGGG
TCGGAACAGGAGAGCGCACGAGGGAGCTTCCAGGGGGAAACGCCTGGTATCTTTATAGTCCTGTCGGGTT
TCGCCACCTCTGACTTGAGCGTCGATTTTTGTGATGCTCGTCAGGGGGGCGGAGCCTATGGAAAAACGCC
AGCAACGCGGCCTTTTTACGGTTCCTGGCCTTTTGCTGGCCTTTTGCTCACATGTTCTTTCCTGCGTTAT
CCCCTGATTCTGTGGATAACCGTATTACCGCCTTTGAGTGAGCTGATACCGCTCGCCGCAGCCGAACGAC
CGAGCGCAGCGAGTCAGTGAGCGAGGAAGCGGAAGAGCGCCTGATGCGGTATTTTCTCCTTACGCATCTG
TGCGGTATTTCACACCGCATATGGTGCACTCTCAGTACAATCTGCTCTGATGCCGCATAGTTAAGCCAGT
ATACACTCCGCTATCGCTACGTGACTGGGTCATGGCTGCGCCCCGACACCCGCCAACACCCGCTGACGCG
CCCTGACGGGCTTGTCTGCTCCCGGCATCCGCTTACAGACAAGCTGTGACCGTCTCCGGGAGCTGCATGT
GTCAGAGGTTTTCACCGTCATCACCGAAACGCGCGAGGCAGCTGCGGTAAAGCTCATCAGCGTGGTCGTG
AAGCGATTCACAGATGTCTGCCTGTTCATCCGCGTCCAGCTCGTTGAGTTTCTCCAGAAGCGTTAATGTC
TGGCTTCTGATAAAGCGGGCCATGTTAAGGGCGGTTTTTTCCTGTTTGGTCACTTGATGCCTCCGTGTAA
GGGGGAATTTCTGTTCATGGGGGTAATGATACCGATGAAACGAGAGAGGATGCTCACGATACGGGTTACT
GATGATGAACATGCCCGGTTACTGGAACGTTGTGAGGGTAAACAACTGGCGGTATGGATGCGGCGGGACC
AGAGAAAAATCACTCAGGGTCAATGCCAGCGCTTCGTTAATACAGATGTAGGTGTTCCACAGGGTAGCCA
GCAGCATCCTGCGATGCAGATCCGGAACATAATGGTGCAGGGCGCTGACTTCCGCGTTTCCAGACTTTAC
GAAACACGGAAACCGAAGACCATTCATGTTGTTGCTCAGGTCGCAGACGTTTTGCAGCAGCAGTCGCTTC
ACGTTCGCTCGCGTATCGGTGATTCATTCTGCTAACCAGTAAGGCAACCCCGCCAGCCTAGCCGGGTCCT
CAACGACAGGAGCACGATCATGCGCACCCGTGGCCAGGACCCAACGCTGCCCGAGATGCGCCGCGTGCGG
CTGCTGGAGATGGCGGACGCGATGGATATGTTCTGCCAAGGGTTGGTTTGCGCATTCACAGTTCTCCGCA
AGAATTGATTGGCTCCAATTCTTGGAGTGGTGAATCCGTTAGCGAGGTGCCGCCGGCTTCCATTCAGGTC
GAGGTGGCCCGGCTCCATGCACCGCGACGCAACGCGGGGAGGCAGACAAGGTATAGGGCGGCGCCTACAA
TCCATGCCAACCCGTTCCATGTGCTCGCCGAGGCGGCATAAATCGCCGTGACGATCAGCGGTCCAGTGAT
CGAAGTTAGGCTGGTAAGAGCCGCGAGCGATCCTTGAAGCTGTCCCTGATGGTCGTCATCTACCTGCCTG
GACAGCATGGCCTGCAACGCGGGCATCCCGATGCCGCCGGAAGCGAGAAGAATCATAATGGGGAAGGCCA
TCCAGCCTCGCGTCGCGAACGCCAGCAAGACGTAGCCCAGCGCGTCGGCCGCCATGCCGGCGATAATGGC
CTGCTTCTCGCCGAAACGTTTGGTGGCGGGACCAGTGACGAAGGCTTGAGCGAGGGCGTGCAAGATTCCG
AATACCGCAAGCGACAGGCCGATCATCGTCGCGCTCCAGCGAAAGCGGTCCTCGCCGAAAATGACCCAGA
GCGCTGCCGGCACCTGTCCTACGAGTTGCATGATAAAGAAGACAGTCATAAGTGCGGCGACGATAGTCAT
GCCCCGCGCCCACCGGAAGGAGCTGACTGGGTTGAAGGCTCTCAAGGGCATCGGTCGACCAATTCGACAG
GTTATCAGCAACAACACAGTCATATCCATTCTCAATTAGCTCTACCACAGTGTGTGAACCAATGTATCCA
GCACCACCTGTAACCAAAACAATTTTAGAAGTACTTTCACTTTGTAACTGAGCTGTCATTTATATTGAAT
TTTCAAAAATTCTTACTTTTTTTTTGGATGGACGCAAAGAAGTTTAATAATCATATTACATGGCATTACC
ACCATATACATATCCATATACATATCCATATCTAATCTTACTTATATGTTGTGGAAATGTAAAGAGCCCC
ATTATCTTAGCCTAAAAAAACCTTCTCTTTGGAACTTTCAGTAATACGCTTAACTGCTCATTGCTATATT
GAAGTACGGATTAGAAGCCGCCGAGCGGGTGACAGCCCTCCGAAGGAAGACTCTCCTCCGTGCGTCCTCG
TCTTCACCGGTCGCGTTCCTGAAACGCAGATGTGCCTCGCGCCGCACTGCTCCGAACAATAAAGATTCTA
CAATACTAGCTTTTATGGTTATGAAGAGGAAAAATTGGCAGTAACCTGGCCCCACAAACCTTCAAATGAA
CGAATCAAATTAACAACCATAGGATGATAATGCGATTAGTTTTTTAGCCTTATTTCTGGGGTAATTAATC
AGCGAAGCGATGATTTTTGATCTATTAACAGATATATAAATGCAAAAACTGCATAACCACTTTAACTAAT
ACTTTCAACATTTTCGGTTTGTATTACTTCTTATTCAAATGTAATAAAAGTATCAACAAAAAATTGTTAA
TATACCTCTATACTTTAACGTCAAGGAGAAAAAACCCCGGATCCGTAACCATGTCAACTGGTTCTTCTCA
CCATCACCATCACCATGGTTCTTCTATGAAAATCGAAGAAGGTAAACTGGTAATCTGGATTAACGGCGAT
AAAGGCTATAACGGTCTCGCTGAAGTCGGTAAGAAATTCGAGAAAGATACCGGAATTAAAGTCACCGTTG
AGCATCCGGATAAACTGGAAGAGAAATTCCCACAGGTTGCGGCAACTGGCGATGGCCCTGACATTATCTT
CTGGGCACACGACCGCTTTGGTGGCTACGCTCAATCTGGCCTGTTGGCTGAAATCACCCCGGACAAAGCG
TTCCAGGACAAGCTGTATCCGTTTACCTGGGATGCCGTACGTTACAACGGCAAGCTGATTGCTTACCCGA
TCGCTGTTGAAGCGTTATCGCTGATTTATAACAAAGATCTGCTGCCGAACCCGCCAAAAACCTGGGAAGA
GATCCCGGCGCTGGATAAAGAACTGAAAGCGAAAGGTAAGAGCGCGCTGATGTTCAACCTGCAAGAACCG
TACTTCACCTGGCCGCTGATTGCTGCTGACGGGGGTTATGCGTTCAAGTATGAAAACGGCAAGTACGACA
TTAAAGACGTGGGCGTGGATAACGCTGGCGCGAAAGCGGGTCTGACCTTCCTGGTTGACCTGATTAAAAA
CAAACACATGAATGCAGACACCGATTACTCCATCGCAGAAGCTGCCTTTAATAAAGGCGAAACAGCGATG
ACCATCAACGGCCCGTGGGCATGGTCCAACATCGACACCAGCAAAGTGAATTATGGTGTAACGGTACTGC
CGACCTTCAAGGGTCAACCATCCAAACCGTTCGTTGGCGTGCTGAGCGCAGGTATTAACGCCGCCAGTCC
GAACAAAGAGCTGGCAAAAGAGTTCCTCGAAAACTATCTGCTGACTGATGAAGGTCTGGAAGCGGTTAAT
AAAGACAAACCGCTGGGTGCCGTAGCGCTGAAGTCTTACGAGGAAGAGTTGGCGAAAGATCCACGTATTG
CCGCCACTATGGAAAACGCCCAGAAAGGTGAAATCATGCCGAACATCCCGCAGATGTCCGCTTTCTGGTA
TGCCGTGCGTACTGCGGTGATCAACGCCGCCAGCGGTCGTCAGACTGTCGATGAAGCCCTGAAAGACGCG
CAGACTAATTCGAGCTCGAACAACAACAACAATAACAATAACAACAACCTCGGGATCGAGGAAAACCTGT
ACTTCCAATCCAATATTGGAAGTGGATAACTCTCGAGGATCGTAATGACTAGATTATATAATCAGAAATA
GCCTTTGGTGATCACTTCCATTTTAGTCAGCATAATAGAAAGTTTAATTACGCGCTTTTTTACATTCCGA
CAAAGATCTGCCCGAGAAAATTCTTCGAGAAGACAACAACAACAAAAAAAATAAAGCCTGGGCGAAAAAC
ATCGTGCGTTTACATAATATCTTGAAAAGCAAACAGATATATAAACCGCTATTGAAATTACCTTTTTAAG
TATTCGCCTAGAAGCCTTGTTTCAAGTAGCATCAACAACAGGTGTTAGGTTAAACTGCTTTGACTTTTTG
TTCTTTAACGAATATCATTAAAAAAAAAGGACATCTATAAAGAATGTCTCCAAACTCGTCGAAAACTCGA
ACGGACCAGATAAGCTCCATGCCTGGTATTAATGAAGCCACGAAGGTGGAAAGTAAGAATGTTGTGAAGG
ATGCTGTTCCAATAAAATCTGAAGTTGAAACCAATGGTACATCAATAGTAAGAGAAAAACAAGATCCACA
GGACGGGTGTGGTCGCCATGATCGCGTAGTCGATAGTGGCTCCAAGTAGCGAAGCGAGCAGGACTGGGCG
GCGGCCAAAGCGGTCGGACAGTGCTCCGAGAACGGGTGCGCATAGAAATTGCATCAACGCATATAGCGCT
AGCAGCACGCCATAGTGACTGGCGATGCTGTCGGAATGGACGATATCCCGCAAGAGGCCCCGGCAGTACC
GGCATAACCAAGCCTATGCCTACAGCCTTCCAGGTGACGGTGCCGAGATTGACCATGAACGCCTTGTTAG
ATTTCTACACCGGTGCCTGACTGCGTTAGCAATTTAACTGTGATAAACTACCGCATTAAAGCTTTTTCTT
TCCAATTTTTTTTTTTTCGTCATTATAAAAATCATTACGACCGAGATTCCCGGGTAATAACTGATATAAT
TAAATTGAAGCTCTAATTTGTGAGTTTAGTATACATGCATTTACTTATAATACAGTTTTTTAGTTTTGCT
GGCCGCATCTTCTCAAATATGCTTCCCAGCCTGCTTTTCTGTAACGTTCACCCTCTACCTTAGCATCCCT
TCCCTTTGCAAATAGTCCTCTTCCAACAATAATAATGTCAGATCCTGTAGAGACCACATCATCCACGGTT
CTATACTGTTGACCCAATGCGTCTCCCTTGTCATCTAAACCCACACCGGGTGTCATAATCAACCAATCGT
AACCTTCATCTCTTCCACCCATGTCTCTTTGAGCAATAAAGCCGATAACAAAATCTTTGTCGCTCTTCGC
AATGTCAACAGTACCCTTAGTATATTCTCCAGTAGATAGGGAGCCCTTGCATGACAATTCTGCTAACATC
AAAAGGCCTCTAGGTTCCTTTGTTACTTCTTCTGCCGCCTGCTTCAAACCGCTAACAATACCTGGGCCCA
CCACACCGTGTGCATTCGTAATGTCTGCCCATTCTGCTATTCTGTATACACCCGCAGAGTACTGCAATTT
GACTGTATTACCAATGTCAGCAAATTTTCTGTCTTCGAAGAGTAAAAAATTGTACTTGGCGGATAATGCC
TTTAGCGGCTTAACTGTGCCCTCCATGGAAAAATCAGTCAAGATATCCACATGTGTTTTTAGTAAACAAA
TTTTGGGACCTAATGCTTCAACTAACTCCAGTAATTCCTTGGTGGTACGAACATCCAATGAAGCACACAA
GTTTGTTTGCTTTTCGTGCATGATATTAAATAGCTTGGCAGCAACAGGACTAGGATGAGTAGCAGCACGT
TCCTTATATGTAGCTTTCGACATGATTTATCTTCGTTTCCTGCAGGTTTTTGTTCTGTGCAGTTGGGTTA
AGAATACTGGGCAATTTCATGTTTCTTCAACACTACATATGCGTATATATACCAATCTAAGTCTGTGCTC
CTTCCTTCGTTCTTCCTTCTGTTCGGAGATTACCGAATCAAAAAAATTTCAAGGAAACCGAAATCAAAAA
AAAGAATAAAAAAAAAATGATGAATTGAAAAGCTTATCGATGATAAGCTGTCAAACATGAGAATTCCACG
GACTATAGACTATACTAGTATACTCCGTCTACTGTACGATACACTTCCGCTCAGGTCCTTGTCCTTTAAC
GAGGCCTTACCACTCTTTTGTTACTCTATTGATCCAGCTCAGCAAAGGCAGTGTGATCTAAGATTCTATC
TTCGCGATGTAGTAAAACTAGCTAGACCGAGAAAGAGACTAGAAATGCAAAAGGCACTTCTACAATGGCT
GCCATCATTATTATCCGATGTGACGCTGCAGCTTCTCAATGATATTCGAATACGCTTTGAGGAGATACAG
CCTAATATCCGACAAACTGTTTTACAGATTTACGATCGTACTTGTTACCCATCATTGAATTTTGAACATC
CGAACCTGGGAGTTTTCCCTGAAACAGATAGTATATTTGAACCTGTATAATAATATATAGTCTAGCGCTT
TACGGAAGACAATGTATGTATTTCGGTTCCTGGAGAAACTATTGCATCTATTGCATAGGTAATCTTGCAC
GTCGCATCCCCGGTTCATTTTCTGCGTTTCCATCTTGCACTTCAATAGCATATCTTTGTTAACGAAGCAT
CTGTGCTTCATTTTGTAGAACAAAAATGCAACGCGAGAGCGCTAATTTTTCAAACAAAGAATCTGAGCTG
CATTTTTACAGAACAGAAATGCAACGCGAAAGCGCTATTTTACCAACGAAGAATCTGTGCTTCATTTTTG
TAAAACAAAAATGCAACGCGAGAGCGCTAATTTTTCAAACAAAGAATCTGAGCTGCATTTTTACAGAACA
GAAATGCAACGCGAGAGCGCTATTTTACCAACAAAGAATCTATACTTCTTTTTTGTTCTACAAAAATGCA
TCCCGAGAGCGCTATTTTTCTAACAAAGCATCTTAGATTACTTTTTTTCTCCTTTGTGCGCTCTATAATG
CAGTCTCTTGATAACTTTTTGCACTGTAGGTCCGTTAAGGTTAGAAGAAGGCTACTTTGGTGTCTATTTT
CTCTTCCATAAAAAAAGCCTGACTCCACTTCCCGCGTTTACTGATTACTAGCGAAGCTGCGGGTGCATTT
TTTCAAGATAAAGGCATCCCCGATTATATTCTATACCGTCACAAAGTATGCGCAATCCACATACAGAAAG
TGATAGCGTTGATGATTCTTCATTGGTCAGAAAATTATGAACGGTTTCTTCTATTTTGTCTCTATATACT
ACGTATAGGAAATGTTTACATTTTCGTATTGTTTTCGATTCACTCTATGAATAGTTCTTACTACAATTTT
TTTGTCTAAAGAGTAATACTAGAGATAAACATAAAAAATGTAGAGGTCGAGTTTAGATGCAAGTTCAAGG
AGCGAAAGGTGGATGGGTAGGTTATATAGGGATATAGCACAGAGATATATAGCAAAGAGATACTTTTGAG
CAATGTTTGTGGAAGCGGTATTCGCATTATTTTAGTAGCTCGTTACAGTCCGGTGCGTTTTTGGTTTTTT
GAAAGTGCGTCTTCAGAGCGCTTTTGGTTTTCAAAAGCGCTCTGAAGTTCCTATACTTTCTAGAGAATAG
GAACTTC
