>Addgene plasmid #48305 | Gal1/10 His6-MBP TEV Ura S. cerevisiae expression vector (12URA-C) | addgene partial sequence | sequence record 71942 | URA3-R2 5'-TTGGCGGATAATGCCTTTAG-3'
CTCATGGAAAAATCAGTCAAGATATCCACATGTGTTTTTAGTAAACAAATTTTGGGACCTAATGCTTCAA
CTAACTCCAGTAATTCCTTGGTGGTACGAACATCCAATGAAGCACACAAGTTTGTTTGCTTTTCGTGCAT
GATATTAAATAGCTTGGCAGCAACAGGACTAGGATGAGTAGCAGCACGTTCCTTATATGTAGCTTTCGAC
ATGATTTATCTTCGTTTCCTGCAGGTTTTTGTTCTGTGCAGTTGGGTTAAGAATACTGGGCAATTTCATG
TTTCTTCAACACTACATATGCGTATATATACCAATCTAAGTCTGTGCTCCTTCCTTCGTTCTTCCTTCTG
TTCGGAGATTACCGAATCAAAAAAATTTCAAGGAAACCGAAATCAAAAAAAAGAATAAAAAAAAAATGAT
GAATTGAAAAGCTTATCGATGATAAGCTGTCAAACATGAGAATTCCACGGACTATAGACTATACTAGTAT
ACTCCGTCTACTGTACGATACACTTCCGCTCAGGTCCTTGTCCTTTAACGAGGCCTTACCACTCTTTTGT
TACTCTATTGATCCAGCTCAGCAAAGGCAGTGTGATCTAAGATTCTATCTTCGCGATGTAGTAAAACTAG
CTAGACCGAGAAAGAGACTAGAAATGCAAAAGGCACTTCTACAATGGCTGCCATCATTATTATCCGATGT
GACGCTGCAGCTTCTCAATGATATTCGAATACGCTTTGAGGAGATACAGCCTAATATCCGACAAACTGTT
TTACAGATTTACGATCGTACTTGTTACCCATCATTGAATTTTGAACATCCGAACCTGGGAGTTTTCCCTG
AAACAGATAGTATATTTGAACCTGTATAATAATATATAGTCTAGCGCTTTACGGAAGACAATGTATGTAT
TTCGGTTCCTGGAGAAACTATTGCATCTATTGCATAGGTAATCTTGCACGTCGCATCCCCGGTTCATTTT
CTGCGTTTCCATCTTGCACTTCAATA
