>Addgene plasmid #48305 | Gal1/10 His6-MBP TEV Ura S. cerevisiae expression vector (12URA-C) | addgene partial sequence | sequence record 71943 | Gal1ProF2 5'-CGAAGCGATGATTTTTGATC-3'
TAAATGCAAAAACTGCATAACCACTTTAACTAATACTTTCAACATTTTCGGTTTGTATTACTTCTTATTC
AAATGTAATAAAAGTATCAACAAAAAATTGTTAATATACCTCTATACTTTAACGTCAAGGAGAAAAAACC
CCGGATCCGTAACCATGTCAACTGGTTCTTCTCACCATCACCATCACCATGGTTCTTCTATGAAAATCGA
AGAAGGTAAACTGGTAATCTGGATTAACGGCGATAAAGGCTATAACGGTCTCGCTGAAGTCGGTAAGAAA
TTCGAGAAAGATACCGGAATTAAAGTCACCGTTGAGCATCCGGATAAACTGGAAGAGAAATTCCCACAGG
TTGCGGCAACTGGCGATGGCCCTGACATTATCTTCTGGGCACACGACCGCTTTGGTGGCTACGCTCAATC
TGGCCTGTTGGCTGAAATCACCCCGGACAAAGCGTTCCAGGACAAGCTGTATCCGTTTACCTGGGATGCC
GTACGTTACAACGGCAAGCTGATTGCTTACCCGATCGCTGTTGAAGCGTTATCGCTGATTTATAACAAAG
ATCTGCTGCCGAACCCGCCAAAAACCTGGGAAGAGATCCCGGCGCTGGATAAAGAACTGAAAGCGAAAGG
TAAGAGCGCGCTGATGTTCAACCTGCAAGAACCGTACTTCACCTGGCCGCTGATTGCTGCTGACGGGGGT
TATGCGTTCAAGTATGAAAACGGCAAGTACGACATTAAAGACGTGGGCGTGGATAACGCTGGCGCGAAAG
CGGGTCTGACCTTCCTGGTTGACCTGATTAAAAACAAACACATGAATGCAGACACCGATTACTCCATCGC
AGAAGCTGCCTTTAATAAAGGCGAAACAGCGATGACCATCAACGGCCCGTGGGCATGGTCCAACATCGAC
ACCAGCAAAGTGAATTATGGTGTAACGGTACTGCCGACCTTCAAGGGTCAACCATCCAAACCGTTCGTTG
GCGTGCTGAGCGCAGGTATTAACGCCGCCAGTCCGAACAAAGAGCTGGCAAAAG
