>Addgene plasmid #48305 | Gal1/10 His6-MBP TEV Ura S. cerevisiae expression vector (12URA-C) | addgene partial sequence | sequence record 71955 | MBP-F 5'-GATGAAGCCCTGAAAGACGCGCAG-3'
GAACAACAACAACAATAACAATAACAACAACCTCGGGATCGAGGAAAACCTGTACTTCCAATCCAATATT
GGAAGTGGATAACTCTCGAGGATCGTAATGACTAGATTATATAATCAGAAATAGCCTTTGGTGATCACTT
CCATTTTAGTCAGCATAATAGAAAGTTTAATTACGCGCTTTTTTACATTCCGACAAAGATCTGCCCGAGA
AAATTCTTCGAGAAGACAACAACAACAAAAAAAATAAAGCCTGGGCGAAAAACATCGTGCGTTTACATAA
TATCTTGAAAAGCAAACAGATATATAAACCGCTATTGAAATTACCTTTTTAAGTATTCGCCTAGAAGCCT
TGTTTCAAGTAGCATCAACAACAGGTGTTAGGTTAAACTGCTTTGACTTTTTGTTCTTTAACGAATATCA
TTAAAAAAAAAGGACATCTATAAAGAATGTCTCCAAACTCGTCGAAAACTCGAACGGACCAGATAAGCTC
CATGCCTGGTATTAATGAAGCCACGAAGGTGGAAAGTAAGAATGTTGTGAAGGATGCTGTTCCAATAAAA
TCTGAAGTTGAAACCAATGGTACATCAATAGTAAGAGAAAAACAAGATCCACAGGACGGGTGTGGTCGCC
ATGATCGCGTAGTCGATAGTGGCTCCAAGTAGCGAAGCGAGCAGGACTGGGCGGCGGCCAAAGCGGTCGG
ACAGTGCTCCGAGAACGGGTGCGCATAGAAATTGCATCAACGCATATAGCGCTAGCAGCACGCCATAGTG
ACTGGCGATGCTGTCGGAATGGACGATATCCCGCAAGAGGCCCGGCAGTACCGGCATAACCAAGCCTATG
CCTACAGCATCCAGGGTGACGGTGCCGAGGATGACGATGAGCGCATTGTTAGATTTCATACACGGTGCCT
GACTGCGTTAGCAATTTAACTGTGATAAACTACCGCATTAAAGCTTTTTCTTTCCAATTTTTTTTTTTTC
GTCATTATAAAAATCATTACGACCGAGATTCCCGGGTAATAACTGATATAAT
